Addgene plasmid #57650: tdEos-Nucleus-7
Purpose: Localization: Nucleus, Excitation: 505 / 569, Emission: 516 / 581
Depositing lab: Michael Davidson. Depositing organization: Florida State University, Tallahassee.
Backbone
  Vector backbone: tdEos-NLS
  Backbone size w/o insert (bp): 4750
  Vector type: Mammalian Expression
  Selectable markers: Neomycin (select with G418)
Growth in bacteria
  Bacterial resistance: Kanamycin, 50 μg/mL
  Growth temperature: 37°C
  Growth strain: DH5alpha
  Copy number: High Copy
Gene/Insert
  Gene/Insert name: SV40 T-Antigen Nuclear Localization Signal (NLS) (alt name: FN824658)
  Promoter: CMV
  Tag / fusion protein: tdEos-NLS
  Cloning method: Unknown
  Sequencing primers: 5′ CMV-F; 3′ SV40pA-R
Terms and licenses: Academic/Nonprofit Terms; Industry Terms
Depositor comments: . Excitation = 505 / 569; Emission = 516 / 581
How to cite: tdEos-Nucleus-7 was a gift from Michael Davidson (Addgene plasmid # 57650 ; http://n2t.net/addgene:57650 ; RRID:Addgene_57650)
