[The description below was written by a language model from this plasmid's Addgene catalogue record.]
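Description:
tdEos-Nucleus-7 is a mammalian expression plasmid that directs the photoconvertible fluorescent protein tdEos to the nucleus. It is built on a tdEos-NLS backbone of about 4.75 kb, is maintained as a high-copy plasmid in E. coli under kanamycin selection, and carries a neomycin resistance marker so that transfected mammalian cells can be selected with G418. The record does not include a feature table, so the origins of replication and the exact layout of the resistance cassette are not stated. The use of an SV40 polyA reverse sequencing primer suggests that the expression cassette ends in an SV40 polyadenylation signal.

The payload is the nuclear localization signal of the SV40 large T antigen fused to tdEos and expressed from the CMV promoter, which gives strong constitutive transcription in most mammalian cell lines. The NLS is a short basic motif recognised by the importin machinery, so the fusion protein is imported into and accumulates in the nucleus. The record does not state how many copies of the NLS are present or the precise order and linker of the fusion. tdEos is a tandem-dimer form of Eos, a green-to-red photoconvertible protein. The listed spectral values correspond to its two states: excitation 505 nm and emission 516 nm for the green form, and excitation 569 nm and emission 581 nm for the red form produced after photoconversion.

The construct serves as a nuclear localization marker for fluorescence imaging of live or fixed cells. Its photoconvertibility also makes it suitable for optical highlighting and tracking of selected nuclei or cells, and for localization-based super-resolution microscopy.
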