>Addgene plasmid #57650 | tdEos-Nucleus-7 | depositor partial sequence | sequence record 88803 | insert sequence
GTCGTAACAACTCCGCCCCATTGACGCAAATGGGCGGTAGGCGTGTACGGTGGGAGGTCTATATAAGCAG
AGCTGGTTTAGTGAACCGTCAGATCCGCTAGCGCTACCGGTCGCCACCATGAGTGCGATTAAGCCAGACA
TGAAGATCAACCTCCGTATGGAAGGCAACGTAAACGGGCACCACTTTGTGATCGACGGAGATGGTACAGG
CAAGCCTTTTGAGGGAAAACAGAGTATGGATCTTGAAGTCAAAGAGGGCGGACCTCTGCCTTTTGCCTTT
GATATCCTGACCACTGCATTCCATTACGGCAACAGGGTATTCGCCGAATATCCAGACCACATACAAGACT
ATTTTAAGCAGTCGTTTCCTAAGGGGTATTCGTGGGAACGAAGCTTGACTTTCGAAGACGGGGGCATTTG
CATTGCCAGAAACGACATAACAATGGAAGGGGACACTTTCTATAATAAAGTTCGATTTCACGGTGTAAAC
TTTCCCGCCAATGGTCCAGTTATGCAGAAGAAGACGCTGAAATGGGAGCCCTCCACTGAGAAAATGTATG
TGCGTGATGGAGTGCTGACTGGTGATATTCGCATGGCTTTGTTGCTTGAAGGAAATGCCCATTACCGATG
TGACTTCAGAACTACTTACAAAGCTAAGGAGAAGGGTGTCAAGTTACCAGGCTACCACTTTGTGGACCAC
TGCATTGAGATTTTAAGCCATGACAAAGATTACAACAAGGTTAAGCTGTATGAGCATGCTGTTGCTCATT
CTGGATTGCCTGACAATGCCAGACGATCCGGTAGCGGTCACGGTACTGGTTCTACTGGTTCTGGTTCTTC
TGAGAGTGCGATTAAGCCAGACATGAAGATCAACCTCCGTATGGAAGGCAACGTAAACGGGCACCACTTT
GTGATCGACGGAGATGGTACAGGCAAGCCTTTTGAGGGAAAACAGAGTATGGATCTTGAAGTCAAAGAGG
GCGGACCTCTGCCTTTTGCCTTTGATATCCTGACCACTGCATTCCATTACGGCAACAGGGTATTCGCCGA
ATATCCAGACCACATACAAGACTATTTTAAGCAGTCGTTTCCTAAGGGGTATTCGTGGGAACGAAGCTTG
ACTTTCGAAGACGGGGGCATTTGCATTGCCAGAAACGACATAACAATGGAAGGGGACACTTTCTATAATA
AAGTTCGATTTCACGGTGTAAACTTTCCCGCCAATGGTCCAGTTATGCAGAAGAAGACGCTGAAATGGGA
GCCCTCCACTGAGAAAATGTATGTGCGTGATGGAGTGCTGACTGGTGATATTCGCATGGCTTTGTTGCTT
GAAGGAAATGCCCATTACCGATGTGACTTCAGAACTACTTACAAAGCTAAGGAGAAGGGTGTCAAGTTAC
CAGGCTACCACTTTGTGGACCACTGCATTGAGATTTTAAGCCATGACAAAGATTACAACAAGGTTAAGCT
GTATGAGCATGCTGTTGCTCATTCTGGATTGCCTGACAATGCCAGACGATCCGGACTCAGATCTCGAGCT
GATCCAAAAAAGAAGAGAAAGGTAGATCCAAAAAAGAAGAGAAAGGTAGATCCAAAAAAGAAGAGAAAGG
TAGGATCCACCGGATCTAGATAACTGATCATAATCAGCCATACCACATTTGTAGAGGTTTTACTTGCTTT
AAAAAACCTCCCACACCTCCCCCT
