>Addgene plasmid #57650 | tdEos-Nucleus-7 | addgene partial sequence | sequence record 136796 | SV40pA-R 5'-GAAATTTGTGATGCTATTGC-3'
GTTAACAACAACAATTGCATTCATTTTATGTTTCAGGTTCAGGGGGAGGTGTGGGAGGTTTTTTAAAGCA
AGTAAAACCTCTACAAATGTGGTATGGCTGATTATGATCAGTTATCTAGATCCGGTGGATCCTACCTTTC
TCTTCTTTTTTGGATCTACCTTTCTCTTCTTTTTTGGATCTACCTTTCTCTTCTTTTTTGGATCAGCTCG
AGATCTGAGTCCGGATCGTCTGGCATTGTCAGGCAATCCAGAATGAGCAACAGCATGCTCATACAGCTTA
ACCTTGTTGTAATCTTTGTCATGGCTTAAAATCTCAATGCAGTGGTCCACAAAGTGGTAGCCTGGTAACT
TGACACCCTTCTCCTTAGCTTTGTAAGTAGTTCTGAAGTCACATCGGTAATGGGCATTTCCTTCAAGCAA
CAAAGCCATGCGAATATCACCAGTCAGCACTCCATCACGCACATACATTTTCTCAGTGGAGGGCTCCCAT
TTCAGCGTCTTCTTCTGCATAACTGGACCATTGGCGGGAAAGTTTACACCGTGAAATCGAACTTTATTAT
AGAAAGTGTCCCCTTCCATTGTTATGTCGTTTCTGGCAATGCAAATGCCCCCGTCTTCGAAAGTCAAGCT
TCGTTCCCACGAATACCCCTTAGGAAACGACTGCTTAAAATAGTCTTGTATGTGGTCTGGATATTCGGCG
AATACCCTGTTGCCGTAATGGAATGCAGTGGTCAGGATATCAAAGGCAAAAGGCAGAGGTCCGCCCTCTT
TGACTTCAAGATCCATACTCTGTTTTCCCTCAAAAGGCTTGCCTGTACCATCTCCGTCGATCACAAAGTG
GTGCCCGTT
